Addgene plasmid #196363: pNIC28-BIRC7
Purpose: protein expression of the His-tagged full length protein
Depositing lab: Stefan Knapp. Depositing organization: Goethe-Universitaet Frankfurt am Main.
Backbone
  Vector backbone: pNIC28-Bsa4
  Vector type: Bacterial Expression
Growth in bacteria
  Bacterial resistance: Kanamycin, 50 μg/mL
  Growth temperature: 37°C
  Growth strain: DH5alpha
  Copy number: Unknown
Gene/Insert
  Gene/Insert name: BIRC7/Livin
  Species: H. sapiens (human)
  Promoter: T7
  Tag / fusion protein: His6-TEV (N terminal on insert)
  Cloning method: Gibson Cloning
Terms and licenses: Academic/Nonprofit Terms; Industry Terms: Not Available to Industry
How to cite: pNIC28-BIRC7 was a gift from Stefan Knapp (Addgene plasmid # 196363 ; http://n2t.net/addgene:196363 ; RRID:Addgene_196363)
