[The description below was written by a language model from this plasmid's Addgene catalogue record and pLannotate feature annotations shown in this document.]
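Description:
pNIC28-BIRC7 is a bacterial expression plasmid built on the pNIC28-Bsa4 backbone, a pET-type vector, for producing full-length human BIRC7 (Livin, also known as KIAP or ML-IAP) in E. coli. It is selected with kanamycin through an aph(3')-Ia KanR cassette and replicates from a ColE1/pMB1-family origin. The backbone also carries the pBR322-derived bom site and the rop gene, which normally moderates copy number; the catalogue lists copy number as unknown. An f1 origin is present, along with non-functional fragments of a tetracycline resistance gene that are backbone remnants.

Expression is driven by a T7 promoter followed directly by a lac operator and the T7 gene 10 ribosome binding site. A plasmid-borne lacI gene with its own promoter supplies the repressor. Transcription therefore depends on a host that provides T7 RNA polymerase and is relieved by IPTG, and it ends at the T7 terminator. The BIRC7 coding sequence, inserted by Gibson assembly, is annotated at roughly 0.9 kb. According to the catalogue it carries an N-terminal His6 tag followed by a TEV protease site, allowing metal-affinity purification and later tag removal. The feature table does not annotate this tag separately, though there is unannotated space between the RBS and the BIRC7 CDS where it would lie. Short His-tag and T7 gene 10-like fragments annotated downstream of the insert appear to be residual vector sequence, and the record does not indicate whether they are translated.

BIRC7 is an inhibitor-of-apoptosis family protein that weakly inhibits caspases 3, 7 and 9 and acts as an E3 ubiquitin ligase towards DIABLO/SMAC. The stated purpose of the plasmid is recombinant production of the His-tagged full-length protein.
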