Features (pLannotate 1.2.2; 19 found; start..end, strand, type, name):
      1..19      +  promoter       T7 promoter: promoter for bacteriophage T7 RNA polymerase
     20..44      +  protein_bind   lac operator: The lac repressor binds to the lac operator to inhibit transcription in E. coli. This inhibition can be relieved by adding lactose or isopropyl-β-D-thiogalactopyranoside (IPTG). lac repressor encoded by lacI
     59..81      +  RBS            RBS: efficient ribosome binding site from bacteriophage T7 gene 10 (Olins and Rangwala, 1989)
    155..1048    +  CDS            BIRC7: BIRC7_HUMAN - Also known as KIAP, LIVIN, MLIAP, RNF50. Experimental evidence at protein level: Swiss-Prot protein existence level 1. Apoptotic regulator capable of exerting proapoptotic and anti-apoptotic activities and plays crucial roles in apoptosis, cell proliferation, and cell cycle control. Its anti-apoptotic activity is mediated through the inhibition of CASP3, CASP7 and CASP9, as well as by its E3 ubiquitin-protein ligase activity. As it is a weak caspase inhibitor, its anti-apoptotic activity is thought to be due to its ability to ubiquitinate DIABLO/SMAC targeting it for degradation
   1114..1131    +  CDS            9xHis (fragment): 9xHis affinity tag
   1141..1190    +  CDS            SET1 (fragment): solubility-enhancement tag derived from T7 phage gene 10B
   1198..1245    +  terminator     T7 terminator: transcription terminator for bacteriophage T7 RNA polymerase
   1282..1710    +  rep_origin     f1 ori (sequence partly withheld): f1 bacteriophage origin of replication; arrow indicates direction of (+) strand synthesis
   1763..1820    +  promoter       AmpR promoter (fragment): bla
   1829..2644    -  CDS            KanR: aminoglycoside phosphotransferase; aph(3')-Ia; confers resistance to kanamycin in bacteria or G418 (Geneticin®) in eukaryotes
   2766..3354    +  rep_origin     ori: high-copy-number ColE1/pMB1/pBR322/pUC origin of replication
   3540..3679    -  misc_feature   bom: basis of mobility region from pBR322
   3781..3972    -  CDS            rop: Rop protein, which maintains plasmids at low copy number; rop
   3989..4369    +  CDS            YPB1_ECOLX: Protein predicted: Swiss-Prot protein existence level 4. From Escherichia coli.
   4441..4732    -  CDS            TcR (fragment): tetracycline efflux protein; tet; confers resistance to tetracycline
   4747..4768    -  protein_bind   CAP binding site: CAP binding activates transcription in the presence of cAMP. E. coli catabolite activator protein
   4781..5863    -  CDS            lacI: lac repressor; lacI; The lac repressor binds to the lac operator to inhibit transcription in E. coli. This inhibition can be relieved by adding lactose or isopropyl-β-D-thiogalactopyranoside (IPTG).
   5864..5941    -  promoter       lacI promoter: lacI
   5949..6228    -  CDS            TcR (fragment): tetracycline efflux protein; tet; confers resistance to tetracycline
>Addgene plasmid #196363 | pNIC28-BIRC7 | addgene full sequence | sequence record 386127 | Addgene NGS Result
TAATACGACTCACTATAGGGGAATTGTGAGCGGATAACAATTCCCCTCTAGAAATAATTTTGTTTAACTT
TAAGAAGGAGATATACATATGCACCATCATCATCATCATTCTTCTGGTGTAGATCTGGGTACCGAGAACC
TGTACTTCCAATCCATGGGACCTAAAGACAGTGCCAAGTGCCTGCACCGTGGACCACAGCCGAGCCACTG
GGCAGCCGGTGATGGTCCCACGCAGGAGCGCTGTGGACCCCGCTCTCTGGGCAGCCCTGTCCTAGGCCTG
GACACCTGCAGAGCCTGGGACCACGTGGATGGGCAGATCCTGGGCCAGCTGCGGCCCCTGACAGAGGAGG
AAGAGGAGGAGGGCGCCGGGGCCACCTTGTCCAGGGGGCCTGCCTTCCCCGGCATGGGCTCTGAGGAGTT
GCGTCTGGCCTCCTTCTATGACTGGCCGCTGACTGCTGAGGTGCCACCCGAGCTGCTGGCTGCTGCCGGC
TTCTTCCACACAGGCCATCAGGACAAGGTGAGGTGCTTCTTCTGCTATGGGGGCCTGCAGAGCTGGAAGC
GCGGGGACGACCCCTGGACGGAGCATGCCAAGTGGTTCCCCAGCTGTCAGTTCCTGCTCCGGTCAAAAGG
AAGAGACTTTGTCCACAGTGTGCAGGAGACTCACTCCCAGCTGCTGGGCTCCTGGGACCCGTGGGAAGAA
CCGGAAGACGCAGCCCCTGTGGCCCCCTCCGTCCCTGCCTCTGGGTACCCTGAGCTGCCCACACCCAGGA
GAGAGGTCCAGTCTGAAAGTGCCCAGGAGCCAGGAGGGGTCAGTCCAGCCGAGGCCCAGAGGGCGTGGTG
GGTTCTTGAGCCCCCAGGAGCCAGGGATGTGGAGGCGCAGCTGCGGCGGCTGCAGGAGGAGAGGACGTGC
AAGGTGTGCCTGGACCGCGCCGTGTCCATCGTCTTTGTGCCGTGCGGCCACCTGGTCTGTGCTGAGTGTG
CCCCCGGCCTGCAGCTGTGCCCCATCTGCAGAGCCCCCGTCCGCAGCCGCGTGCGCACCTTCCTGTCCTA
ACAGTAAAGGTGGATACGGATCCGAATTCGAGCTCCGTCGACAAGCTTGCGGCCGCACTCGAGCACCACC
ACCACCACCACTGAGATCCGGCTGCTAACAAAGCCCGAAAGGAAGCTGAGTTGGCTGCTGCCACCGCTGA
GCAATAACTAGCATAACCCCTTGGGGCCTCTAAACGGGTCTTGAGGGGTTTTTTGCTGAAAGGAGGAACT
ATATCCGGATTGGCGAATGGG
[124 nt withheld, positions 1282-1405]
C
[91 nt withheld, positions 1407-1497]
A
[49 nt withheld, positions 1499-1547]
CCTTTGACGTTGGAGTCCACGTTCTTT
[37 nt withheld, positions 1575-1611]
ACCCTATCTCGGTCTATTCTTTTGATTTATAAGGGATTTTGCCGATTTCGGCCTATTGGTTAAAAAATGA
GCTGATTTAACAAAAATTTAACGCGAATTTTAACAAAATATTAACGCTTACAATTTAGGTGGCACTTTTC
GGGGAAATGTGCGCGGAACCCCTATTTGTTTATTTTTCTAAATACATTCAAATATGTATCCGCTCATGAA
TTAATTCTTAGAAAAACTCATCGAGCATCAAATGAAACTGCAATTTATTCATATCAGGATTATCAATACC
ATATTTTTGAAAAAGCCGTTTCTGTAATGAAGGAGAAAACTCACCGAGGCAGTTCCATAGGATGGCAAGA
TCCTGGTATCGGTCTGCGATTCCGACTCGTCCAACATCAATACAACCTATTAATTTCCCCTCGTCAAAAA
TAAGGTTATCAAGTGAGAAATCACCATGAGTGACGACTGAATCCGGTGAGAATGGCAAAAGTTTATGCAT
TTCTTTCCAGACTTGTTCAACAGGCCAGCCATTACGCTCGTCATCAAAATCACTCGCATCAACCAAACCG
TTATTCATTCGTGATTGCGCCTGAGCGAGACGAAATACGCGATCGCTGTTAAAAGGACAATTACAAACAG
GAATCGAATGCAACCGGCGCAGGAACACTGCCAGCGCATCAACAATATTTTCACCTGAATCAGGATATTC
TTCTAATACCTGGAATGCTGTTTTCCCGGGGATCGCAGTGGTGAGTAACCATGCATCATCAGGAGTACGG
ATAAAATGCTTGATGGTCGGAAGAGGCATAAATTCCGTCAGCCAGTTTAGTCTGACCATCTCATCTGTAA
CATCATTGGCAACGCTACCTTTGCCATGTTTCAGAAACAACTCTGGCGCATCGGGCTTCCCATACAATCG
ATAGATTGTCGCACCTGATTGCCCGACATTATCGCGAGCCCATTTATACCCATATAAATCAGCATCCATG
TTGGAATTTAATCGCGGCCTAGAGCAAGACGTTTCCCGTTGAATATGGCTCATAACACCCCTTGTATTAC
TGTTTATGTAAGCAGACAGTTTTATTGTTCATGACCAAAATCCCTTAACGTGAGTTTTCGTTCCACTGAG
CGTCAGACCCCGTAGAAAAGATCAAAGGATCTTCTTGAGATCCTTTTTTTCTGCGCGTAATCTGCTGCTT
GCAAACAAAAAAACCACCGCTACCAGCGGTGGTTTGTTTGCCGGATCAAGAGCTACCAACTCTTTTTCCG
AAGGTAACTGGCTTCAGCAGAGCGCAGATACCAAATACTGTCCTTCTAGTGTAGCCGTAGTTAGGCCACC
ACTTCAAGAACTCTGTAGCACCGCCTACATACCTCGCTCTGCTAATCCTGTTACCAGTGGCTGCTGCCAG
TGGCGATAAGTCGTGTCTTACCGGGTTGGACTCAAGACGATAGTTACCGGATAAGGCGCAGCGGTCGGGC
TGAACGGGGGGTTCGTGCACACAGCCCAGCTTGGAGCGAACGACCTACACCGAACTGAGATACCTACAGC
GTGAGCTATGAGAAAGCGCCACGCTTCCCGAAGGGAGAAAGGCGGACAGGTATCCGGTAAGCGGCAGGGT
CGGAACAGGAGAGCGCACGAGGGAGCTTCCAGGGGGAAACGCCTGGTATCTTTATAGTCCTGTCGGGTTT
CGCCACCTCTGACTTGAGCGTCGATTTTTGTGATGCTCGTCAGGGGGGCGGAGCCTATGGAAAAACGCCA
GCAACGCGGCCTTTTTACGGTTCCTGGCCTTTTGCTGGCCTTTTGCTCACATGTTCTTTCCTGCGTTATC
CCCTGATTCTGTGGATAACCGTATTACCGCCTTTGAGTGAGCTGATACCGCTCGCCGCAGCCGAACGACC
GAGCGCAGCGAGTCAGTGAGCGAGGAAGCGGAAGAGCGCCTGATGCGGTATTTTCTCCTTACGCATCTGT
GCGGTATTTCACACCGCAATGGTGCACTCTCAGTACAATCTGCTCTGATGCCGCATAGTTAAGCCAGTAT
ACACTCCGCTATCGCTACGTGACTGGGTCATGGCTGCGCCCCGACACCCGCCAACACCCGCTGACGCGCC
CTGACGGGCTTGTCTGCTCCCGGCATCCGCTTACAGACAAGCTGTGACCGTCTCCGGGAGCTGCATGTGT
CAGAGGTTTTCACCGTCATCACCGAAACGCGCGAGGCAGCTGCGGTAAAGCTCATCAGCGTGGTCGTGAA
GCGATTCACAGATGTCTGCCTGTTCATCCGCGTCCAGCTCGTTGAGTTTCTCCAGAAGCGTTAATGTCTG
GCTTCTGATAAAGCGGGCCATGTTAAGGGCGGTTTTTTCCTGTTTGGTCACTGATGCCTCCGTGTAAGGG
GGATTTCTGTTCATGGGGGTAATGATACCGATGAAACGAGAGAGGATGCTCACGATACGGGTTACTGATG
ATGAACATGCCCGGTTACTGGAACGTTGTGAGGGTAAACAACTGGCGGTATGGATGCGGCGGGACCAGAG
AAAAATCACTCAGGGTCAATGCCAGCGCTTCGTTAATACAGATGTAGGTGTTCCACAGGGTAGCCAGCAG
CATCCTGCGATGCAGATCCGGAACATAATGGTGCAGGGCGCTGACTTCCGCGTTTCCAGACTTTACGAAA
CACGGAAACCGAAGACCATTCATGTTGTTGCTCAGGTCGCAGACGTTTTGCAGCAGCAGTCGCTTCACGT
TCGCTCGCGTATCGGTGATTCATTCTGCTAACCAGTAAGGCAACCCCGCCAGCCTAGCCGGGTCCTCAAC
GACAGGAGCACGATCATGCGCACCCGTGGGGCCGCCATGCCGGCGATAATGGCCTGCTTCTCGCCGAAAC
GTTTGGTGGCGGGACCAGTGACGAAGGCTTGAGCGAGGGCGTGCAAGATTCCGAATACCGCAAGCGACAG
GCCGATCATCGTCGCGCTCCAGCGAAAGCGGTCCTCGCCGAAAATGACCCAGAGCGCTGCCGGCACCTGT
CCTACGAGTTGCATGATAAAGAAGACAGTCATAAGTGCGGCGACGATAGTCATGCCCCGCGCCCACCGGA
AGGAGCTGACTGGGTTGAAGGCTCTCAAGGGCATCGGTCGAGATCCCGGTGCCTAATGAGTGAGCTAACT
TACATTAATTGCGTTGCGCTCACTGCCCGCTTTCCAGTCGGGAAACCTGTCGTGCCAGCTGCATTAATGA
ATCGGCCAACGCGCGGGGAGAGGCGGTTTGCGTATTGGGCGCCAGGGTGGTTTTTCTTTTCACCAGTGAG
ACGGGCAACAGCTGATTGCCCTTCACCGCCTGGCCCTGAGAGAGTTGCAGCAAGCGGTCCACGCTGGTTT
GCCCCAGCAGGCGAAAATCCTGTTTGATGGTGGTTAACGGCGGGATATAACATGAGCTGTCTTCGGTATC
GTCGTATCCCACTACCGAGATATCCGCACCAACGCGCAGCCCGGACTCGGTAATGGCGCGCATTGCGCCC
AGCGCCATCTGATCGTTGGCAACCAGCATCGCAGTGGGAACGATGCCCTCATTCAGCATTTGCATGGTTT
GTTGAAAACCGGACATGGCACTCCAGTCGCCTTCCCGTTCCGCTATCGGCTGAATTTGATTGCGAGTGAG
ATATTTATGCCAGCCAGCCAGACGCAGACGCGCCGAGACAGAACTTAATGGGCCCGCTAACAGCGCGATT
TGCTGGTGACCCAATGCGACCAGATGCTCCACGCCCAGTCGCGTACCGTCTTCATGGGAGAAAATAATAC
TGTTGATGGGTGTCTGGTCAGAGACATCAAGAAATAACGCCGGAACATTAGTGCAGGCAGCTTCCACAGC
AATGGCATCCTGGTCATCCAGCGGATAGTTAATGATCAGCCCACTGACGCGTTGCGCGAGAAGATTGTGC
ACCGCCGCTTTACAGGCTTCGACGCCGCTTCGTTCTACCATCGACACCACCACGCTGGCACCCAGTTGAT
CGGCGCGAGATTTAATCGCCGCGACAATTTGCGACGGCGCGTGCAGGGCCAGACTGGAGGTGGCAACGCC
AATCAGCAACGACTGTTTGCCCGCCAGTTGTTGTGCCACGCGGTTGGGAATGTAATTCAGCTCCGCCATC
GCCGCTTCCACTTTTTCCCGCGTTTTCGCAGAAACGTGGCTGGCCTGGTTCACCACGCGGGAAACGGTCT
GATAAGAGACACCGGCATACTCTGCGACATCGTATAACGTTACTGGTTTCACATTCACCACCCTGAATTG
ACTCTCTTCCGGGCGCTATCATGCCATACCGCGAAAGGTTTTGCGCCATTCGATGGTGTCCGGGATCTCG
ACGCTCTCCCTTATGCGACTCCTGCATTAGGAAGCAGCCCAGTAGTAGGTTGAGGCCGTTGAGCACCGCC
GCCGCAAGGAATGGTGCATGCAAGGAGATGGCGCCCAACAGTCCCCCGGCCACGGGGCCTGCCACCATAC
CCACGCCGAAACAAGCGCTCATGAGCCCGAAGTGGCGAGCCCGATCTTCCCCATCGGTGATGTCGGCGAT
ATAGGCGCCAGCAACCGCACCTGTGGCGCCGGTGATGCCGGCCACGATGCGTCCGGCGTAGAGGATCGAG
ATCTCGATCCCGCGAAAT
